Addgene plasmid #51466: PH-Akt(R25C)-GFP
Purpose: Non-PIP3 binding control for PH-Btk-GFP
Depositing lab: Tamas Balla. Depositing organization: National Institute of Child Health and Human Development (NICHD). Publication: Visualization of phosphoinositides that bind pleckstrin homology domains: calcium- and agonist-induced dynamic changes and relationship to myo-[3H]inositol-labeled phosphoinositide pools. Varnai P, Balla T. J Cell Biol. 1998 Oct 19;143(2):501-10. 10.1083/jcb.143.2.501 PubMed 9786958.
Backbone
  Vector backbone: pEGFP-N1
  Backbone manufacturer: Clontech
  Total vector size (bp): 5286
  Vector type: Mammalian Expression
  Selectable markers: Neomycin (select with G418)
Growth in bacteria
  Bacterial resistance: Kanamycin, 50 μg/mL
  Growth temperature: 37°C
  Growth strain: DH5alpha
  Copy number: High Copy
Gene/Insert
  Gene/Insert name: AKT (aa 1–164)
  Insert size (bp): 492
  Mutation: R25C
  GenBank ID: NM_001014431.1
  Promoter: CMV
  Tag / fusion protein: EGFP (C terminal on insert)
  Cloning method: Restriction Enzyme; 5′ cloning site EcoRI (not destroyed); 3′ cloning site BamHI (not destroyed)
  Sequencing primers: 5′ CMV-F; 3′ EGFP-N
Terms and licenses: Academic/Nonprofit Terms; Industry Terms: Not Available to Industry
How to cite: PH-Akt(R25C)-GFP was a gift from Tamas Balla (Addgene plasmid # 51466 ; http://n2t.net/addgene:51466 ; RRID:Addgene_51466)
