[The description below was written by a language model from this plasmid's Addgene catalogue record.]
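Description:
PH-Akt(R25C)-GFP is a mammalian expression plasmid built on the Clontech pEGFP-N1 backbone, with a recorded total size of about 5.3 kb. It is propagated in E. coli as a high-copy plasmid under kanamycin selection. The same backbone provides a neomycin resistance marker, so transfected mammalian cells can be selected with G418. No feature table accompanies the record, so details of the origin and other backbone elements beyond those catalogue fields are not documented here.

The insert is a 492 bp fragment encoding amino acids 1–164 of AKT, the N-terminal region containing the pleckstrin homology (PH) domain. It was cloned between EcoRI and BamHI sites, both of which are retained. Expression is driven by the CMV promoter, and the fragment is fused in frame to EGFP at its C terminus, giving a fluorescent PH-domain protein that can be followed by live-cell microscopy. The insert carries an R25C substitution, and the record describes the construct as non-PIP3 binding. The fusion would therefore not be expected to move to membranes when PI 3-kinase products are generated, as a lipid-binding PH-domain probe would.

The stated purpose is a negative control for PIP3 imaging experiments. The catalogue names PH-Btk-GFP as the reporter it controls for, although the mutation sits in an Akt PH domain and so would also seem a natural match for a wild-type Akt PH probe. Comparing the mutant with a functional reporter helps distinguish genuine phosphoinositide-dependent membrane recruitment from nonspecific localisation or effects of overexpressing the fusion.
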