>Addgene plasmid #51466 | PH-Akt(R25C)-GFP | addgene partial sequence | sequence record 81879 | CMV-F 5'-CGCAAATGGGCGGTAGGCGTG-3'
CGTCAGATCCGCTAGCGCTACCGGACTCAGATCTCGAGCTCAAGCTTCGAATTCTGCATCAGAGGCTGTG
GCCAGGCCAGCTGGGCTCGGGGAGCGCCAGCCTGAGAGGAGCGCGTGAGCGTCGCGGGAGCCTCGGGCAC
CATGAGCGACGTGGCTATTGTGAAGGAGGGTTGGCTGCACAAACGAGGGGAGTACATCAAGACCTGGCGG
CCATGCTACTTCCTCCTCAAGAATGATGGCACCTTCATTGGCTACAAGGAGCGGCCGCAGGATGTGGACC
AACGTGAGGCTCCCCTCAACAACTTCTCTGTGGCGCAGTGCCAGCTGATGAAGACGGAGCGGCCCCGGCC
CAACACCTTCATCATCCGCTGCCTGCAGTGGACCACTGTCATCGAACGCACCTTCCATGTGGAGACTCCT
GAGGAGCGGGAGGAGTGGACAACCGCCATCCAGACTGTGGCTGACGGCCTCAAGAAGCAGGAGGAGGAGG
AGATGGACTTCCGGTCGGGCTCACCCAGTGACAACTCAGGGGCTGAAGAGATGGAGGTGTCCCTGGCCAA
GCCCAAGCACCGCGTGACCATGAACGAGTTTGAGTACCTGAAGCTGCTGGGCAAGGGCACTTTCGGCAAG
GTGGATCCACCGGTCGCCACCATGGTGAGCAAGGGCGAGGAGCTGTTCACCGGGGTGGTGCCCATCCTGG
TCGAGCTGGACGGCGACGTAAACGGCCACAAGTTCAGCGTGTCCGGCGAGGGCGAGGGCGATGCCACCTA
CGGCAAGCTGACCCTGAAGTTCATCTGCACCACCGGCAAGCTGCCCGTGCCCTGGCCCACCCTCGTGACC
ACCCTGACCTACGGCGTGCAGTGCTTCAGCCGCTACCC
